Addgene plasmid #77930: ACVR2A gRNA (BRDN0001487105)
Purpose: 3rd generation lentiviral gRNA plasmid targeting human ACVR2A
Depositing lab: John Doench & David Root. Depositing organization: Broad Institute. Publication: Optimized sgRNA design to maximize activity and minimize off-target effects of CRISPR-Cas9. Doench JG, Fusi N, Sullender M, Hegde M, Vaimberg EW, Donovan KF, Smith I, Tothova Z, Wilen C, Orchard R, Virgin HW, Listgarten J, Root DE. Nat Biotechnol. 2016 Jan 18. doi: 10.1038/nbt.3437. PubMed 26780180.
Backbone
  Vector backbone: lentiGuide-Puro
  Backbone manufacturer: Zhang Lab (Addgene plasmid # 52963)
  Vector type: Mammalian Expression, Lentiviral, CRISPR
  Selectable markers: Puromycin
Growth in bacteria
  Bacterial resistance: Ampicillin, 100 μg/mL
  Growth temperature: 37°C
  Growth strain: DH5alpha
  Copy number: High Copy
Gene/Insert
  Gene/Insert name: ACVR2A (alt names: ACVR2A; NM_001278579.1)
  gRNA/shRNA sequence: CCAGTTGCTTAACGAATATG
  Species: H. sapiens (human)
  Entrez Gene: ACVR2A (a.k.a. ACTRII, ACVR2)
  Promoter: hU6
  Cloning method: Unknown
  Sequencing primers: 5′ U6-F; 3′ pS2-R
Terms and licenses: Academic/Nonprofit Terms; Industry Terms: Not Available to Industry
Depositor comments: The gRNA was designed to target the following Genbank reference sequence(s): NM_001278579.1,NM_001278580.1,NM_001616.4. Note that this plasmid does NOT contain Cas9. It should be used in conjunction with lentiCas9-Blast (Addgene #52962) or otherwise with cell lines already expressing Cas9. Browse the full kinome gRNA library at http://www.addgene.org/pooled-library/broadgpp-human-kinome/ or visit http://www.broadinstitute.org/rnai/public/ for detailed protocols and information.
How to cite: ACVR2A gRNA (BRDN0001487105) was a gift from John Doench & David Root (Addgene plasmid # 77930 ; http://n2t.net/addgene:77930 ; RRID:Addgene_77930)
