[The description below was written by a language model from this plasmid's Addgene catalogue record and pLannotate feature annotations shown in this document.]
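Description:
ACVR2A gRNA (BRDN0001487105) is a third-generation lentiviral CRISPR guide plasmid built in the lentiGuide-Puro backbone and designed to target human ACVR2A, which encodes an activin receptor (also known as ACTRII or ACVR2). The guide was designed against several ACVR2A reference transcripts and belongs to a human kinome gRNA collection. In bacteria, the roughly 8.3 kb plasmid is maintained through a high-copy ColE1/pUC-type origin and selected with ampicillin via the β-lactamase gene. An f1 origin, an SV40 origin and remnants of a lac/T7/T3 cloning region are also annotated in the backbone.

The transfer cassette is framed by an RSV promoter-driven truncated HIV-1 5' LTR and a self-inactivating ΔU3 3' LTR. This arrangement makes genomic RNA production Tat-independent and leaves the integrated provirus without LTR promoter activity. Between the LTRs lie the Ψ packaging signal with a partial gag sequence, the Rev response element for nuclear export of the viral RNA, and a cPPT/CTS that aids nuclear import. The human U6 RNA polymerase III promoter drives the ACVR2A-specific spacer, which is fused to the Streptococcus pyogenes Cas9 guide RNA scaffold. Downstream, an EF-1α core promoter with its intron A expresses puromycin N-acetyltransferase for selection of transduced mammalian cells, and a WPRE enhances transcript expression.

The plasmid carries no Cas9. It is therefore intended for use with a separate Cas9 lentiviral vector or in cells that already express Cas9, typically for knockout of ACVR2A.
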