Features (pLannotate 1.2.2; 29 found; start..end, strand, type, name):
     14..80      +  CDS            small t antigen (fragment): SV40 (simian virus 40) small t antigen
    106..317     +  promoter       EF-1α core promoter: core promoter for human elongation factor EF-1α
    318..1256    +  intron         EF-1α intron A: intron upstream of the start codon of human EF-1α
   1278..1877    +  CDS            PuroR (fragment): puromycin N-acetyltransferase; pac from Streptomyces; confers resistance to puromycin
   1893..2481    +  misc_feature   WPRE: woodchuck hepatitis virus posttranscriptional regulatory element
   2532..2551    +  misc_feature   cPPT/CTS (fragment): central polypurine tract and central termination sequence of HIV-1
   2553..2786    +  LTR            3' LTR (ΔU3): self-inactivating 3' long terminal repeat (LTR) from HIV-1
   2864..2985    +  polyA_signal   SV40 poly(A) signal: SV40 polyadenylation signal
   3025..3160    +  rep_origin     SV40 ori: SV40 origin of replication
   3181..3199    -  promoter       T7 promoter: promoter for bacteriophage T7 RNA polymerase
   3207..3362    +  CDS            lacZα (fragment): LacZα fragment of β-galactosidase; lacZ fragment
   3367..3795    +  rep_origin     f1 ori (sequence partly withheld): f1 bacteriophage origin of replication; arrow indicates direction of (+) strand synthesis
   3848..3952    +  promoter       AmpR promoter: bla
   3953..4813    +  CDS            AmpR: β-lactamase; bla; confers resistance to ampicillin, carbenicillin, and related antibiotics
   4984..5572    +  rep_origin     ori: high-copy-number ColE1/pMB1/pBR322/pUC origin of replication
   5755..5847    +  CDS            lacI (fragment): lac repressor; lacI; The lac repressor binds to the lac operator to inhibit transcription in E. coli. This inhibition can be relieved by adding lactose or isopropyl-β-D-thiogalactopyranoside (IPTG).
   5860..5881    +  protein_bind   CAP binding site: CAP binding activates transcription in the presence of cAMP. E. coli catabolite activator protein
   5896..5926    +  promoter       lac promoter: promoter for the E. coli lac operon
   5934..5950    +  protein_bind   lac operator: The lac repressor binds to the lac operator to inhibit transcription in E. coli. This inhibition can be relieved by adding lactose or isopropyl-β-D-thiogalactopyranoside (IPTG). lac repressor encoded by lacI
   5995..6013    +  promoter       T3 promoter: promoter for bacteriophage T3 RNA polymerase
   6041..6267    +  promoter       RSV promoter: Rous sarcoma virus enhancer/promoter
   6268..6448    +  LTR            5' LTR (truncated): truncated 5' long terminal repeat (LTR) from HIV-1
   6495..6620    +  misc_feature   HIV-1 Ψ: packaging signal of human immunodeficiency virus type 1
   6604..6967    +  CDS            HIV-1 gag (fragment): gag protein from human immunodeficiency virus 1; gag
   7113..7346    +  misc_feature   RRE: The Rev response element (RRE) of HIV-1 allows for Rev-dependent mRNA export from the nucleus to the cytoplasm.
   7723..7749    +  CDS            Rev (fragment): human immunodeficiency virus 1 (HIV-1) Rev protein; rev; enhances nuclear export of unspliced and incompletely spliced viral mRNAs
   7753..7993    +  promoter       U6 promoter: RNA polymerase III promoter for human U6 snRNA
   8023..8098    +  misc_RNA       gRNA scaffold: guide RNA scaffold for the Streptococcus pyogenes CRISPR/Cas9 system
   8154..8271    +  misc_feature   cPPT/CTS: central polypurine tract and central termination sequence of HIV-1
>Addgene plasmid #77930 | ACVR2A gRNA (BRDN0001487105) | addgene full sequence | sequence record 188674 | Addgene Assembled Sequence
CCCGGGTGCAAAGATGGATAAAGTTTTAAACAGAGAGGAATCTTTGCAGCTAATGGACCTTCTAGGTCTT
GAAAGGAGTGGGAATTGGCTCCGGTGCCCGTCAGTGGGCAGAGCGCACATCGCCCACAGTCCCCGAGAAG
TTGGGGGGAGGGGTCGGCAATTGATCCGGTGCCTAGAGAAGGTGGCGCGGGGTAAACTGGGAAAGTGATG
TCGTGTACTGGCTCCGCCTTTTTCCCGAGGGTGGGGGAGAACCGTATATAAGTGCAGTAGTCGCCGTGAA
CGTTCTTTTTCGCAACGGGTTTGCCGCCAGAACACAGGTAAGTGCCGTGTGTGGTTCCCGCGGGCCTGGC
CTCTTTACGGGTTATGGCCCTTGCGTGCCTTGAATTACTTCCACCTGGCTGCAGTACGTGATTCTTGATC
CCGAGCTTCGGGTTGGAAGTGGGTGGGAGAGTTCGAGGCCTTGCGCTTAAGGAGCCCCTTCGCCTCGTGC
TTGAGTTGAGGCCTGGCCTGGGCGCTGGGGCCGCCGCGTGCGAATCTGGTGGCACCTTCGCGCCTGTCTC
GCTGCTTTCGATAAGTCTCTAGCCATTTAAAATTTTTGATGACCTGCTGCGACGCTTTTTTTCTGGCAAG
ATAGTCTTGTAAATGCGGGCCAAGATCTGCACACTGGTATTTCGGTTTTTGGGGCCGCGGGCGGCGACGG
GGCCCGTGCGTCCCAGCGCACATGTTCGGCGAGGCGGGGCCTGCGAGCGCGGCCACCGAGAATCGGACGG
GGGTAGTCTCAAGCTGGCCGGCCTGCTCTGGTGCCTGGCCTCGCGCCGCCGTGTATCGCCCCGCCCTGGG
CGGCAAGGCTGGCCCGGTCGGCACCAGTTGCGTGAGCGGAAAGATGGCCGCTTCCCGGCCCTGCTGCAGG
GAGCTCAAAATGGAGGACGCGGCGCTCGGGAGAGCGGGCGGGTGAGTCACCCACACAAAGGAAAAGGGCC
TTTCCGTCCTCAGCCGTCGCTTCATGTGACTCCACGGAGTACCGGGCGCCGTCCAGGCACCTCGATTAGT
TCTCGAGCTTTTGGAGTACGTCGTCTTTAGGTTGGGGGGAGGGGTTTTATGCGATGGAGTTTCCCCACAC
TGAGTGGGTGGAGACTGAAGTTAGGCCAGCTTGGCACTTGATGTAATTCTCCTTGGAATTTGCCCTTTTT
GAGTTTGGATCTTGGTTCATTCTCAAGCCTCAGACAGTGGTTCAAAGTTTTTTTCTTCCATTTCAGGTGT
CGTGACGTACGGCCACCATGACCGAGTACAAGCCCACGGTGCGCCTCGCCACCCGCGACGACGTCCCCAG
GGCCGTACGCACCCTCGCCGCCGCGTTCGCCGACTACCCCGCCACGCGCCACACCGTCGATCCGGACCGC
CACATCGAGCGGGTCACCGAGCTGCAAGAACTCTTCCTCACGCGCGTCGGGCTCGACATCGGCAAGGTGT
GGGTCGCGGACGACGGCGCCGCCGTGGCGGTCTGGACCACGCCGGAGAGCGTCGAAGCGGGGGCGGTGTT
CGCCGAGATCGGCCCGCGCATGGCCGAGTTGAGCGGTTCCCGGCTGGCCGCGCAGCAACAGATGGAAGGC
CTCCTGGCGCCGCACCGGCCCAAGGAGCCCGCGTGGTTCCTGGCCACCGTCGGAGTCTCGCCCGACCACC
AGGGCAAGGGTCTGGGCAGCGCCGTCGTGCTCCCCGGAGTGGAGGCGGCCGAGCGCGCCGGGGTGCCCGC
CTTCCTGGAGACCTCCGCGCCCCGCAACCTCCCCTTCTACGAGCGGCTCGGCTTCACCGTCACCGCCGAC
GTCGAGGTGCCCGAAGGACCGCGCACCTGGTGCATGACCCGCAAGCCCGGTGCCTGAACGCGTTAAGTCG
ACAATCAACCTCTGGATTACAAAATTTGTGAAAGATTGACTGGTATTCTTAACTATGTTGCTCCTTTTAC
GCTATGTGGATACGCTGCTTTAATGCCTTTGTATCATGCTATTGCTTCCCGTATGGCTTTCATTTTCTCC
TCCTTGTATAAATCCTGGTTGCTGTCTCTTTATGAGGAGTTGTGGCCCGTTGTCAGGCAACGTGGCGTGG
TGTGCACTGTGTTTGCTGACGCAACCCCCACTGGTTGGGGCATTGCCACCACCTGTCAGCTCCTTTCCGG
GACTTTCGCTTTCCCCCTCCCTATTGCCACGGCGGAACTCATCGCCGCCTGCCTTGCCCGCTGCTGGACA
GGGGCTCGGCTGTTGGGCACTGACAATTCCGTGGTGTTGTCGGGGAAATCATCGTCCTTTCCTTGGCTGC
TCGCCTGTGTTGCCACCTGGATTCTGCGCGGGACGTCCTTCTGCTACGTCCCTTCGGCCCTCAATCCAGC
GGACCTTCCTTCCCGCGGCCTGCTGCCGGCTCTGCGGCCTCTTCCGCGTCTTCGCCTTCGCCCTCAGACG
AGTCGGATCTCCCTTTGGGCCGCCTCCCCGCGTCGACTTTAAGACCAATGACTTACAAGGCAGCTGTAGA
TCTTAGCCACTTTTTAAAAGAAAAGGGGGGACTGGAAGGGCTAATTCACTCCCAACGAAGACAAGATCTG
CTTTTTGCTTGTACTGGGTCTCTCTGGTTAGACCAGATCTGAGCCTGGGAGCTCTCTGGCTAACTAGGGA
ACCCACTGCTTAAGCCTCAATAAAGCTTGCCTTGAGTGCTTCAAGTAGTGTGTGCCCGTCTGTTGTGTGA
CTCTGGTAACTAGAGATCCCTCAGACCCTTTTAGTCAGTGTGGAAAATCTCTAGCAGTACGTATAGTAGT
TCATGTCATCTTATTATTCAGTATTTATAACTTGCAAAGAAATGAATATCAGAGAGTGAGAGGAACTTGT
TTATTGCAGCTTATAATGGTTACAAATAAAGCAATAGCATCACAAATTTCACAAATAAAGCATTTTTTTC
ACTGCATTCTAGTTGTGGTTTGTCCAAACTCATCAATGTATCTTATCATGTCTGGCTCTAGCTATCCCGC
CCCTAACTCCGCCCATCCCGCCCCTAACTCCGCCCAGTTCCGCCCATTCTCCGCCCCATGGCTGACTAAT
TTTTTTTATTTATGCAGAGGCCGAGGCCGCCTCGGCCTCTGAGCTATTCCAGAAGTAGTGAGGAGGCTTT
TTTGGAGGCCTAGGGACGTACCCAATTCGCCCTATAGTGAGTCGTATTACGCGCGCTCACTGGCCGTCGT
TTTACAACGTCGTGACTGGGAAAACCCTGGCGTTACCCAACTTAATCGCCTTGCAGCACATCCCCCTTTC
GCCAGCTGGCGTAATAGCGAAGAGGCCCGCACCGATCGCCCTTCCCAACAGTTGCGCAGCCTGAATGGCG
AATGGG
[124 nt withheld, positions 3367-3490]
C
[91 nt withheld, positions 3492-3582]
A
[49 nt withheld, positions 3584-3632]
CCTTTGACGTTGGAGTCCACGTTCTTT
[37 nt withheld, positions 3660-3696]
ACCCTATCTCGGTCTATTCTTTTGATTTATAAGGGATTTTGCCGATTTCGGCCTATTGGTTAAAAAATGA
GCTGATTTAACAAAAATTTAACGCGAATTTTAACAAAATATTAACGCTTACAATTTAGGTGGCACTTTTC
GGGGAAATGTGCGCGGAACCCCTATTTGTTTATTTTTCTAAATACATTCAAATATGTATCCGCTCATGAG
ACAATAACCCTGATAAATGCTTCAATAATATTGAAAAAGGAAGAGTATGAGTATTCAACATTTCCGTGTC
GCCCTTATTCCCTTTTTTGCGGCATTTTGCCTTCCTGTTTTTGCTCACCCAGAAACGCTGGTGAAAGTAA
AAGATGCTGAAGATCAGTTGGGTGCACGAGTGGGTTACATCGAACTGGATCTCAACAGCGGTAAGATCCT
TGAGAGTTTTCGCCCCGAAGAACGTTTTCCAATGATGAGCACTTTTAAAGTTCTGCTATGTGGCGCGGTA
TTATCCCGTATTGACGCCGGGCAAGAGCAACTCGGTCGCCGCATACACTATTCTCAGAATGACTTGGTTG
AGTACTCACCAGTCACAGAAAAGCATCTTACGGATGGCATGACAGTAAGAGAATTATGCAGTGCTGCCAT
AACCATGAGTGATAACACTGCGGCCAACTTACTTCTGACAACGATCGGAGGACCGAAGGAGCTAACCGCT
TTTTTGCACAACATGGGGGATCATGTAACTCGCCTTGATCGTTGGGAACCGGAGCTGAATGAAGCCATAC
CAAACGACGAGCGTGACACCACGATGCCTGTAGCAATGGCAACAACGTTGCGCAAACTATTAACTGGCGA
ACTACTTACTCTAGCTTCCCGGCAACAATTAATAGACTGGATGGAGGCGGATAAAGTTGCAGGACCACTT
CTGCGCTCGGCCCTTCCGGCTGGCTGGTTTATTGCTGATAAATCTGGAGCCGGTGAGCGTGGGTCTCGCG
GTATCATTGCAGCACTGGGGCCAGATGGTAAGCCCTCCCGTATCGTAGTTATCTACACGACGGGGAGTCA
GGCAACTATGGATGAACGAAATAGACAGATCGCTGAGATAGGTGCCTCACTGATTAAGCATTGGTAACTG
TCAGACCAAGTTTACTCATATATACTTTAGATTGATTTAAAACTTCATTTTTAATTTAAAAGGATCTAGG
TGAAGATCCTTTTTGATAATCTCATGACCAAAATCCCTTAACGTGAGTTTTCGTTCCACTGAGCGTCAGA
CCCCGTAGAAAAGATCAAAGGATCTTCTTGAGATCCTTTTTTTCTGCGCGTAATCTGCTGCTTGCAAACA
AAAAAACCACCGCTACCAGCGGTGGTTTGTTTGCCGGATCAAGAGCTACCAACTCTTTTTCCGAAGGTAA
CTGGCTTCAGCAGAGCGCAGATACCAAATACTGTTCTTCTAGTGTAGCCGTAGTTAGGCCACCACTTCAA
GAACTCTGTAGCACCGCCTACATACCTCGCTCTGCTAATCCTGTTACCAGTGGCTGCTGCCAGTGGCGAT
AAGTCGTGTCTTACCGGGTTGGACTCAAGACGATAGTTACCGGATAAGGCGCAGCGGTCGGGCTGAACGG
GGGGTTCGTGCACACAGCCCAGCTTGGAGCGAACGACCTACACCGAACTGAGATACCTACAGCGTGAGCT
ATGAGAAAGCGCCACGCTTCCCGAAGGGAGAAAGGCGGACAGGTATCCGGTAAGCGGCAGGGTCGGAACA
GGAGAGCGCACGAGGGAGCTTCCAGGGGGAAACGCCTGGTATCTTTATAGTCCTGTCGGGTTTCGCCACC
TCTGACTTGAGCGTCGATTTTTGTGATGCTCGTCAGGGGGGCGGAGCCTATGGAAAAACGCCAGCAACGC
GGCCTTTTTACGGTTCCTGGCCTTTTGCTGGCCTTTTGCTCACATGTTCTTTCCTGCGTTATCCCCTGAT
TCTGTGGATAACCGTATTACCGCCTTTGAGTGAGCTGATACCGCTCGCCGCAGCCGAACGACCGAGCGCA
GCGAGTCAGTGAGCGAGGAAGCGGAAGAGCGCCCAATACGCAAACCGCCTCTCCCCGCGCGTTGGCCGAT
TCATTAATGCAGCTGGCACGACAGGTTTCCCGACTGGAAAGCGGGCAGTGAGCGCAACGCAATTAATGTG
AGTTAGCTCACTCATTAGGCACCCCAGGCTTTACACTTTATGCTTCCGGCTCGTATGTTGTGTGGAATTG
TGAGCGGATAACAATTTCACACAGGAAACAGCTATGACCATGATTACGCCAAGCGCGCAATTAACCCTCA
CTAAAGGGAACAAAAGCTGGAGCTGCAAGCTTAATGTAGTCTTATGCAATACTCTTGTAGTCTTGCAACA
TGGTAACGATGAGTTAGCAACATGCCTTACAAGGAGAGAAAAAGCACCGTGCATGCCGATTGGTGGAAGT
AAGGTGGTACGATCGTGCCTTATTAGGAAGGCAACAGACGGGTCTGACATGGATTGGACGAACCACTGAA
TTGCCGCATTGCAGAGATATTGTATTTAAGTGCCTAGCTCGATACATAAACGGGTCTCTCTGGTTAGACC
AGATCTGAGCCTGGGAGCTCTCTGGCTAACTAGGGAACCCACTGCTTAAGCCTCAATAAAGCTTGCCTTG
AGTGCTTCAAGTAGTGTGTGCCCGTCTGTTGTGTGACTCTGGTAACTAGAGATCCCTCAGACCCTTTTAG
TCAGTGTGGAAAATCTCTAGCAGTGGCGCCCGAACAGGGACTTGAAAGCGAAAGGGAAACCAGAGGAGCT
CTCTCGACGCAGGACTCGGCTTGCTGAAGCGCGCACGGCAAGAGGCGAGGGGCGGCGACTGGTGAGTACG
CCAAAAATTTTGACTAGCGGAGGCTAGAAGGAGAGAGATGGGTGCGAGAGCGTCAGTATTAAGCGGGGGA
GAATTAGATCGCGATGGGAAAAAATTCGGTTAAGGCCAGGGGGAAAGAAAAAATATAAATTAAAACATAT
AGTATGGGCAAGCAGGGAGCTAGAACGATTCGCAGTTAATCCTGGCCTGTTAGAAACATCAGAAGGCTGT
AGACAAATACTGGGACAGCTACAACCATCCCTTCAGACAGGATCAGAAGAACTTAGATCATTATATAATA
CAGTAGCAACCCTCTATTGTGTGCATCAAAGGATAGAGATAAAAGACACCAAGGAAGCTTTAGACAAGAT
AGAGGAAGAGCAAAACAAAAGTAAGACCACCGCACAGCAAGCGGCCGCTGATCTTCAGACCTGGAGGAGG
AGATATGAGGGACAATTGGAGAAGTGAATTATATAAATATAAAGTAGTAAAAATTGAACCATTAGGAGTA
GCACCCACCAAGGCAAAGAGAAGAGTGGTGCAGAGAGAAAAAAGAGCAGTGGGAATAGGAGCTTTGTTCC
TTGGGTTCTTGGGAGCAGCAGGAAGCACTATGGGCGCAGCGTCAATGACGCTGACGGTACAGGCCAGACA
ATTATTGTCTGGTATAGTGCAGCAGCAGAACAATTTGCTGAGGGCTATTGAGGCGCAACAGCATCTGTTG
CAACTCACAGTCTGGGGCATCAAGCAGCTCCAGGCAAGAATCCTGGCTGTGGAAAGATACCTAAAGGATC
AACAGCTCCTGGGGATTTGGGGTTGCTCTGGAAAACTCATTTGCACCACTGCTGTGCCTTGGAATGCTAG
TTGGAGTAATAAATCTCTGGAACAGATTTGGAATCACACGACCTGGATGGAGTGGGACAGAGAAATTAAC
AATTACACAAGCTTAATACACTCCTTAATTGAAGAATCGCAAAACCAGCAAGAAAAGAATGAACAAGAAT
TATTGGAATTAGATAAATGGGCAAGTTTGTGGAATTGGTTTAACATAACAAATTGGCTGTGGTATATAAA
ATTATTCATAATGATAGTAGGAGGCTTGGTAGGTTTAAGAATAGTTTTTGCTGTACTTTCTATAGTGAAT
AGAGTTAGGCAGGGATATTCACCATTATCGTTTCAGACCCACCTCCCAACCCCGAGGGGACCCAGAGAGG
GCCTATTTCCCATGATTCCTTCATATTTGCATATACGATACAAGGCTGTTAGAGAGATAATTAGAATTAA
TTTGACTGTAAACACAAAGATATTAGTACAAAATACGTGACGTAGAAAGTAATAATTTCTTGGGTAGTTT
GCAGTTTTAAAATTATGTTTTAAAATGGACTATCATATGCTTACCGTAACTTGAAAGTATTTCGATTTCT
TGGCTTTATATATCTTGTGGAAAGGACGAAACACCGCCAGTTGCTTAACGAATATGGTTTTAGAGCTAGA
AATAGCAAGTTAAAATAAGGCTAGTCCGTTATCAACTTGAAAAAGTGGCACCGAGTCGGTGCTTTTTTAA
GCTTGGCGTAACTAGATCTTGAGACAAATGGCAGTATTCATCCACAATTTTAAAAGAAAAGGGGGGATTG
GGGGGTACAGTGCAGGGGAAAGAATAGTAGACATAATAGCAACAGACATACAAACTAAAGAATTACAAAA
ACAAATTACAAAAATTCAAAATTTTCGGGTTTATTACAGGGACAGCAGAGATCCACTTTGGCGCCGGCTC
GAGGGGG
