>Addgene plasmid #77930 | ACVR2A gRNA (BRDN0001487105) | depositor partial sequence | sequence record 145390 | Target Sequence
CCAGTTGCTTAACGAATATG
