>Addgene plasmid #77930 | ACVR2A gRNA (BRDN0001487105) | addgene partial sequence | sequence record 188673 | hU6-F
TACGTGACGTAGAAAGTAATAATTTCTTGGGTAGTTTGCAGTTTTAAAATTATGTTTTAAAATGGACTAT
CATATGCTTACCGTAACTTGAAAGTATTTCGATTTCTTGGCTTTATATATCTTGTGGAAAGGACGAAACA
CCGCCAGTTGCTTAACGAATATGGTTTTAGAGCTAGAAATAGCAAGTTAAAATAAGGCTAGTCCGTTATC
AACTTGAAAAAGTGGCACCGAGTCGGTGCTTTTTTAAGCTTGGCGTAACTAGATCTTGAGACAAATGGCA
GTATTCATCCACAATTTTAAAAGAAAAGGGGGGATTGGGGGGTACAGTGCAGGGGAAAGAATAGTAGACA
TAATAGCAACAGACATACAAACTAAAGAATTACAAAAACAAATTACAAAAATTCAAAATTTTCGGGTTTA
TTACAGGGACAGCAGAGATCCACTTTGGCGCCGGCTCGAGGGGGCCCGGGTGCAAAGATGGATAAAGTTT
TAAACAGAGAGGAATCTTTGCAGCTAATGGACCTTCTAGGTCTTGAAAGGAGTGGGAATTGGCTCCGGTG
CCCGTCAGTG
